LOCUS       Exported 4614 bp ds-DNA circular SYN 13-MAY-2021
DEFINITION  Mammalian expression plasmid for SARS-CoV-2 nsp9.
ACCESSION   .
VERSION     .
KEYWORDS    pGBW-m4134065
SOURCE      synthetic DNA construct
  ORGANISM  synthetic DNA construct
REFERENCE   1 (bases 1 to 4614)
  TITLE     SARS-CoV-2 protein Mammalian expression constructs, tagged, for
            protein expression and/or purification
REFERENCE   2 (bases 1 to 4614)
  AUTHORS   .
  TITLE     Direct Submission
  JOURNAL   Exported May 13, 2021 from SnapGene Server 1.1.58
            http://www.snapgene.com
FEATURES             Location/Qualifiers
     source          1..4614
                     /organism="synthetic DNA construct"
                     /mol_type="other DNA"
     misc_feature    45..116
                     /label=5' beta-globin insulator
                     /note="insulator upstream of the human beta-globin locus
                     (Farrell et al., 2002)"
     terminator      121..167
                     /label=T7 terminator
                     /note="transcription terminator for bacteriophage T7 RNA
                     polymerase"
     polyA_signal    185..233
                     /note="synthetic polyadenylation signal"
     enhancer        314..617
                     /label=CMV enhancer
                     /note="human cytomegalovirus immediate early enhancer"
     promoter        619..821
                     /label=CMV promoter
                     /note="human cytomegalovirus (CMV) immediate early
                     promoter"
     primer_bind     772..792
                     /label=CMV-F
                     /note="Human CMV immediate early promoter, forward primer"
     CDS             1232..1252
                     /codon_start=1
                     /product="tobacco etch virus (TEV) protease recognition and
                     cleavage site"
                     /label=TEV site
                     /translation="ENLYFQS"
     CDS             1256..1321
                     /codon_start=1
                     /product="three tandem FLAG(R) epitope tags, followed by an
                     enterokinase cleavage site"
                     /label=3xFLAG
                     /translation="DYKDHDGDYKDHDIDYKDDDDK"
     polyA_signal    1374..1495
                     /label=SV40 poly(A) signal
                     /note="SV40 polyadenylation signal"
     primer_bind     complement(1385..1404)
                     /label=EBV-rev
                     /note="SV40 polyA terminator, reverse primer"
     primer_bind     1439..1458
                     /label=SV40pA-R
                     /note="SV40 polyA, reverse primer"
     terminator      1610..1656
                     /label=T7 terminator
                     /note="transcription terminator for bacteriophage T7 RNA
                     polymerase"
     terminator      1686..1822
                     /label=rrnG terminator
                     /note="transcription terminator from the E. coli ribosomal
                     RNA rrnG operon (Albrechtsen et al., 1991)"
     misc_feature    1867..1938
                     /label=3' beta-globin insulator
                     /note="insulator downstream of the human beta-globin locus
                     (Farrell et al., 2002)"
     rep_origin      complement(2164..2752)
                     /direction=LEFT
                     /label=ori
                     /note="high-copy-number ColE1/pMB1/pBR322/pUC origin of
                     replication"
     primer_bind     complement(2244..2263)
                     /label=pBR322ori-F
                     /note="pBR322 origin, forward primer"
     CDS             3498..4358
                     /codon_start=1
                     /gene="bla"
                     /product="beta-lactamase"
                     /label=AmpR
                     /note="confers resistance to ampicillin, carbenicillin, and
                     related antibiotics"
                     /translation="MSIQHFRVALIPFFAAFCLPVFAHPETLVKVKDAEDQLGARVGYI
                     ELDLNSGKILESFRPEERFPMMSTFKVLLCGAVLSRIDAGQEQLGRRIHYSQNDLVEYS
                     PVTEKHLTDGMTVRELCSAAITMSDNTAANLLLTTIGGPKELTAFLHNMGDHVTRLDRW
                     EPELNEAIPNDERDTTMPVAMATTLRKLLTGELLTLASRQQLIDWMEADKVAGPLLRSA
                     LPAGWFIADKSGAGERGSRGIIAALGPDGKPSRIVVIYTTGSQATMDERNRQIAEIGAS
                     LIKHW"
     primer_bind     complement(3716..3735)
                     /label=Amp-R
                     /note="Ampicillin resistance gene, reverse primer"
     terminator      4371..4507
                     /label=rrnG terminator
                     /note="transcription terminator from the E. coli ribosomal
                     RNA rrnG operon (Albrechtsen et al., 1991)"
ORIGIN
        1 agctatcgtc agcttacctt tttggcagcg atcgcggctc ccgacatctt ggaccattag
       61 ctccacaggt atcttcttcc ctctagtggt cataacagca gcttcagcta cctctcaatt
      121 caaaaaaccc ctcaagaccc gtttagaggc cccaaggggt tatgctatca atcgttgcgt
      181 tacacacaca aaaaaccaac acacatccat cttcgatgga tagcgatttt attatctaac
      241 tgctgatcga gtgtagccag atctagtaat caattacggg gtcattagtt catagcccat
      301 atatggagtt ccgcgttaca taacttacgg taaatggccc gcctggctga ccgcccaacg
      361 acccccgccc attgacgtca ataatgacgt atgttcccat agtaacgcca atagggactt
      421 tccattgacg tcaatgggtg gagtatttac ggtaaactgc ccacttggca gtacatcaag
      481 tgtatcatat gccaagtacg ccccctattg acgtcaatga cggtaaatgg cccgcctggc
      541 attatgccca gtacatgacc ttatgggact ttcctacttg gcagtacatc tacgtattag
      601 tcatcgctat taccatgctg atgcggtttt ggcagtacat caatgggcgt ggatagcggt
      661 ttgactcacg gggatttcca agtctccacc ccattgacgt caatgggagt ttgttttggc
      721 accaaaatca acgggacttt ccaaaatgtc gtaacaactc cgccccattg acgcaaatgg
      781 gcggtaggcg tgtacggtgg gaggtctata taagcagagc tggtttagtg aaccgtcaga
      841 tcagatcttt gtcgatccta ccatccactc gacacacccg ccagcggccg ccaccatgaa
      901 tgagcttagt cctgttgcac tacgacagat gtcttgtgct gccggtacta cacaaactgc
      961 ttgcactgat gacaatgcgt tagcttacta caacacaaca aagggaggta ggtttgtact
     1021 tgcactgtta tccgatttac aggatttgaa atgggctaga ttccctaaga gtgatggaac
     1081 tggtactatc tatacagaac tggaaccacc ttgtaggttt gttacagaca cacctaaagg
     1141 tcctaaagtg aagtatttat actttattaa aggattaaac aacctaaata gaggtatggt
     1201 acttggtagt ttagctgcca cagtacgtct agaaaacctt tactttcagt cgatggatta
     1261 taaggaccac gatggagact acaaagatca tgacattgat tacaaggacg acgatgacaa
     1321 ataagctagc ttgactgact gagatacagc gtaccttcag ctcacagaca tgataagata
     1381 cattgatgag tttggacaaa ccacaactag aatgcagtga aaaaaatgct ttatttgtga
     1441 aatttgtgat gctattgctt tatttgtaac cattataagc tgcaataaac aagttaacaa
     1501 caacaattgc attcatttta tgtttcaggt tcagggggag gtgtgggagg ttttttaaag
     1561 caagtaaaac ctctacaaat gtggtattgg cccatctcta tcggtatcgt agcataaccc
     1621 cttggggcct ctaaacgggt cttgaggggt tttttgtgcc cctcgggccg gattgctatc
     1681 taccggcatt ggcgcagaaa aaaatgcctg atgcgacgct gcgcgtctta tactcccaca
     1741 tatgccagat tcagcaacgg atacggcttc cccaacttgc ccacttccat acgtgtcctc
     1801 cttaccagaa atttatcctt aaggtcgtca gctatcctgc aggcgatctc tcgatttcga
     1861 tcaagacatt cctttaatgg tcttttctgg acaccactag gggtcagaag tagttcatca
     1921 aactttcttc cctccctaat ctcattggtt accttgggct atcgaaactt aattaaccag
     1981 tcaagtcagc tacttggcga gatcgacttg tctgggtttc gactacgctc agaattgcgt
     2041 cagtcaagtt cgatctggtc cttgctattg cacccgttct ccgattacga gtttcattta
     2101 aatcatgtga gcaaaaggcc agcaaaaggc caggaaccgt aaaaaggccg cgttgctggc
     2161 gtttttccat aggctccgcc cccctgacga gcatcacaaa aatcgacgct caagtcagag
     2221 gtggcgaaac ccgacaggac tataaagata ccaggcgttt ccccctggaa gctccctcgt
     2281 gcgctctcct gttccgaccc tgccgcttac cggatacctg tccgcctttc tcccttcggg
     2341 aagcgtggcg ctttctcata gctcacgctg taggtatctc agttcggtgt aggtcgttcg
     2401 ctccaagctg ggctgtgtgc acgaaccccc cgttcagccc gaccgctgcg ccttatccgg
     2461 taactatcgt cttgagtcca acccggtaag acacgactta tcgccactgg cagcagccac
     2521 tggtaacagg attagcagag cgaggtatgt aggcggtgct acagagttct tgaagtggtg
     2581 gcctaactac ggctacacta gaagaacagt atttggtatc tgcgctctgc tgaagccagt
     2641 taccttcgga aaaagagttg gtagctcttg atccggcaaa caaaccaccg ctggtagcgg
     2701 tggttttttt gtttgcaagc agcagattac gcgcagaaaa aaaggatctc aagaagatcc
     2761 tttgatcttt tctacggggt ctgacgctca gtggaacgaa aactcacgtt aagggatttt
     2821 ggtcatgaga ttatcaaaaa ggatcttcac ctagatcctt ttaaattaaa aatgaagttt
     2881 taaatcaatc taaagtatat atgagtaaac ttggtctgac agttaccaat gcttaatcag
     2941 tgaggcacct atctcagcga tctgtctatt tcgttcatcc atagttgcat ttaaatttcc
     3001 gaactctcca aggccctcgt cggaaaatct tcaaaccttt cgtccgatcc atcttgcagg
     3061 ctacctctcg aacgaactat cgcaagtctc ttggccggcc ttgcgccttg gctattgctt
     3121 ggcagcgcct atcgccaggt attactccaa tcccgaatat ccgagatcgg gatcacccga
     3181 gagaagttca acctacatcc tcaatcccga tctatccgag atccgaggaa tatcgaaatc
     3241 ggggcgcgcc tggtgtaccg agaacgatcc tctcagtgcg agtctcgacg atccatatcg
     3301 ttgcttggca gtcagccagt cggaatccag cttgggaccc aggaagtcca atcgtcagat
     3361 attgtactca agcctggtca cggcagcgta ccgatctgtt taaacctaga tattgatagt
     3421 ctgatcggtc aacgtataat cgagtcctag cttttgcaaa catctatcaa gagacaggat
     3481 cagcaggagg ctttcgcatg agtattcaac atttccgtgt cgcccttatt cccttttttg
     3541 cggcattttg ccttcctgtt tttgctcacc cagaaacgct ggtgaaagta aaagatgctg
     3601 aagatcagtt gggtgcgcga gtgggttaca tcgaactgga tctcaacagc ggtaagatcc
     3661 ttgagagttt tcgccccgaa gaacgctttc caatgatgag cacttttaaa gttctgctat
     3721 gtggcgcggt attatcccgt attgacgccg ggcaagagca actcggtcgc cgcatacact
     3781 attctcagaa tgacttggtt gagtattcac cagtcacaga aaagcatctt acggatggca
     3841 tgacagtaag agaattatgc agtgctgcca taaccatgag tgataacact gcggccaact
     3901 tacttctgac aacgattgga ggaccgaagg agctaaccgc ttttttgcac aacatggggg
     3961 atcatgtaac tcgccttgat cgttgggaac cggagctgaa tgaagccata ccaaacgacg
     4021 agcgtgacac cacgatgcct gtagcaatgg caacaacctt gcgtaaacta ttaactggcg
     4081 aactacttac tctagcttcc cggcaacagt tgatagactg gatggaggcg gataaagttg
     4141 caggaccact tctgcgctcg gcccttccgg ctggctggtt tattgctgat aaatctggag
     4201 ccggtgagcg tgggtctcgc ggtatcattg cagcactggg gccagatggt aagccctccc
     4261 gtatcgtagt tatctacacg acggggagtc aggcaactat ggatgaacga aatagacaga
     4321 tcgctgagat aggtgcctca ctgattaagc attggtaacc gattctaggt gcattggcgc
     4381 agaaaaaaat gcctgatgcg acgctgcgcg tcttatactc ccacatatgc cagattcagc
     4441 aacggatacg gcttccccaa cttgcccact tccatacgtg tcctccttac cagaaattta
     4501 tccttaagat cccgaatcgt ttaaactcga ctctggctct atcgaatctc cgtcgtttcg
     4561 agcttacgcg aacagccgtg gcgctcattt gctcgtcggg catcgaatct cgtc
//
